Addgene plasmid #45567: pIRES-EGFP-puro
Purpose: (Empty Backbone)
Depositing lab: Michael McVoy. Depositing organization: Virginia Commonwealth University.
Backbone
  Vector backbone: pEGFP-C1
  Backbone manufacturer: Clontech
  Backbone size (bp): 5729
  Modifications to backbone: NheI, XhoI, and SacI cloning sites and an encephalomyocarditis virus IRES inserted upstream of EGFP. Puromycin resistance protein (puromycin N-acetyl transferase) fused downstream of EGFP
  Vector type: Mammalian Expression
  Promoter: Phcmv (strong human cytomegalovirus immediate early promoter)
  Selectable markers: Puromycin ; EGFP
  Tag / fusion protein: IRES-EGFP-Puro (C terminal on backbone)
Growth in bacteria
  Bacterial resistance: Ampicillin, 100 μg/mL
  Growth temperature: 37°C
  Growth strain: DH5alpha
  Copy number: High Copy
Gene/Insert
  Cloning method: Restriction Enzyme
  Sequencing primers: 5′ CMV-F; 3′ pCDH-rev (GCATTCCTTTGGCGAGAG)
Terms and licenses: Academic/Nonprofit Terms; Industry Terms: Not Available to Industry
Depositor comments: Plasmid pIRES-EGFP-puro was constructed containing the Phcmv promoter followed by unique restriction sites (NheI, XhoI, and SacI) for insertion of genes. Downstream, an IRES from the encephalomyocarditis virus directs the translation of EGFP-puro from the same mRNA. Addgene's sequencing results found differences compared to the depositing lab's sequence in the 3' region of the puro resistance marker. The resulting protein sequence matches NCBI WP_055528321.1 and should be functional.
How to cite: pIRES-EGFP-puro was a gift from Michael McVoy (Addgene plasmid # 45567 ; http://n2t.net/addgene:45567 ; RRID:Addgene_45567)
