[The description below was written by a language model from this plasmid's Addgene catalogue record and pLannotate feature annotations shown in this document.]
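Description:
pIRES-EGFP-puro is an empty mammalian expression backbone for bicistronic expression of a gene of interest together with a combined fluorescent and drug-selection marker. The record lists pEGFP-C1 as the parent vector. However, the annotated sequence (about 5.7 kb) carries an ampicillin resistance gene with its bla promoter, an f1 origin, lacZα and lac promoter/operator remnants, and flanking T7 and T3 promoters. These are features more typical of a pBluescript-type bacterial backbone than of the kanamycin-selected parent. Propagation in E. coli relies on the high-copy ColE1/pUC origin and ampicillin selection, in agreement with the catalogue fields.

The expression cassette is driven by the human cytomegalovirus immediate early enhancer and promoter. This is followed by a short cloning region with unique NheI, XhoI and SacI sites for inserting a coding sequence. Downstream, an encephalomyocarditis virus IRES directs cap-independent translation of a second open reading frame from the same mRNA. That frame encodes EGFP fused at its C terminus to puromycin N-acetyltransferase. An SV40 polyadenylation signal terminates the transcript. Because the inserted gene and EGFP-puro share one message, green fluorescence and puromycin resistance both report on transcription of the gene of interest. This allows transfected cells to be identified visually or by sorting, and expressing populations to be enriched or selected with puromycin.

The repository's sequencing differs from the depositor's sequence in the 3' region of the puromycin marker. The resulting protein matches a known database entry and is expected to be functional.
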