Features (pLannotate 1.2.2; 21 found; start..end, strand, type, name):
      1..304     +  enhancer       CMV enhancer: human cytomegalovirus immediate early enhancer
    305..508     +  promoter       CMV promoter: human cytomegalovirus (CMV) immediate early promoter
    531..604     +  misc_feature   MCS (fragment): multiple cloning site
    611..1197    +  misc_feature   IRES2: internal ribosome entry site (IRES) of the encephalomyocarditis virus (EMCV)
   1198..1914    +  CDS            EGFP: EGFP is a basic (constitutively fluorescent) green fluorescent protein published in 1996, derived from Aequorea victoria. It is reported to be a rapidly-maturing weak dimer with moderate acid sensitivity.
   1945..2540    +  CDS            PuroR (fragment): puromycin N-acetyltransferase; pac from Streptomyces alboniger; confers resistance to puromycin
   2564..2648    +  CDS            large T antigen (fragment): large T antigen from SV40 (simian virus 40)
   2671..2792    +  polyA_signal   SV40 poly(A) signal: SV40 polyadenylation signal
   2815..2833    -  promoter       T7 promoter: promoter for bacteriophage T7 RNA polymerase
   2841..2996    +  CDS            lacZα (fragment): LacZα fragment of β-galactosidase; lacZ fragment
   3098..3456    -  rep_origin     f1 ori (sequence partly withheld): f1 bacteriophage origin of replication; arrow indicates direction of (+) strand synthesis
   3483..3587    +  promoter       AmpR promoter: bla
   3588..4448    +  CDS            AmpR: β-lactamase; bla; confers resistance to ampicillin, carbenicillin, and related antibiotics
   4619..5207    +  rep_origin     ori: high-copy-number ColE1/pMB1/pBR322/pUC origin of replication
   5390..5482    +  CDS            lacI (fragment): lac repressor; lacI; The lac repressor binds to the lac operator to inhibit transcription in E. coli. This inhibition can be relieved by adding lactose or isopropyl-β-D-thiogalactopyranoside (IPTG).
   5495..5516    +  protein_bind   CAP binding site: CAP binding activates transcription in the presence of cAMP. E. coli catabolite activator protein
   5531..5561    +  promoter       lac promoter: promoter for the E. coli lac operon
   5569..5585    +  protein_bind   lac operator: The lac repressor binds to the lac operator to inhibit transcription in E. coli. This inhibition can be relieved by adding lactose or isopropyl-β-D-thiogalactopyranoside (IPTG). lac repressor encoded by lacI
   5630..5648    +  promoter       T3 promoter: promoter for bacteriophage T3 RNA polymerase
   5662..5693    +  misc_feature   MCS (fragment): pBluescript multiple cloning site
   5692..5746    +  enhancer       CMV enhancer (fragment): human cytomegalovirus immediate early enhancer
>Addgene plasmid #45567 | pIRES-EGFP-puro | addgene full sequence | sequence record 237092 | Addgene NGS Result
CGTTACATAACTTACGGTAAATGGCCCGCCTGGCTGACCGCCCAACGACCCCCGCCCATTGACGTCAATA
ATGACGTATGTTCCCATAGTAACGCCAATAGGGACTTTCCATTGACGTCAATGGGTGGAGTATTTACGGT
AAACTGCCCACTTGGCAGTACATCAAGTGTATCATATGCCAAGTACGCCCCCTATTGACGTCAATGACGG
TAAATGGCCCGCCTGGCATTATGCCCAGTACATGACCTTATGGGACTTTCCTACTTGGCAGTACATCTAC
GTATTAGTCATCGCTATTACCATGGTGATGCGGTTTTGGCAGTACATCAATGGGCGTGGATAGCGGTTTG
ACTCACGGGGATTTCCAAGTCTCCACCCCATTGACGTCAATGGGAGTTTGTTTTGGCACCAAAATCAACG
GGACTTTCCAAAATGTCGTAACAACTCCGCCCCATTGACGCAAATGGGCGGTAGGCGTGTACGGTGGGAG
GTCTATATAAGCAGAGCTGGTTTAGTGAACCGTCAGATCCGCTAGCGCTACCGGACTCAGATCTCGAGCT
CAAGCTTCGAATTCTGCAGTCGACGGTACCGCGGGCCCGGGATCGATCCGCCCCTCTCCCTCCCCCCCCC
CTAACGTTACTGGCCGAAGCCGCTTGGAATAAGGCCGGTGTGCGTTTGTCTATATGTTATTTTCCACCAT
ATTGCCGTCTTTTGGCAATGTGAGGGCCCGGAAACCTGGCCCTGTCTTCTTGACGAGCATTCCTAGGGGT
CTTTCCCCTCTCGCCAAAGGAATGCAAGGTCTGTTGAATGTCGTGAAGGAAGCAGTTCCTCTGGAAGCTT
CTTGAAGACAAACAACGTCTGTAGCGACCCTTTGCAGGCAGCGGAACCCCCCACCTGGCGACAGGTGCCT
CTGCGGCCAAAAGCCACGTGTATAAGATACACCTGCAAAGGCGGCACAACCCCAGTGCCACGTTGTGAGT
TGGATAGTTGTGGAAAGAGTCAAATGGCTCTCCTCAAGCGTATTCAACAAGGGGCTGAAGGATGCCCAGA
AGGTACCCCATTGTATGGGATCTGATCTGGGGCCTCGGTACACATGCTTTACATGTGTTTAGTCGAGGTT
AAAAAAACGTCTAGGCCCCCCGAACCACGGGGACGTGGTTTTCCTTTGAAAAACACGATGATAATATGGC
CACAACCATGGTGAGCAAGGGCGAGGAGCTGTTCACCGGGGTGGTGCCCATCCTGGTCGAGCTGGACGGC
GACGTAAACGGCCACAAGTTCAGCGTGTCCGGCGAGGGCGAGGGCGATGCCACCTACGGCAAGCTGACCC
TGAAGTTCATCTGCACCACCGGCAAGCTGCCCGTGCCCTGGCCCACCCTCGTGACCACCCTGACCTACGG
CGTGCAGTGCTTCAGCCGCTACCCCGACCACATGAAGCAGCACGACTTCTTCAAGTCCGCCATGCCCGAA
GGCTACGTCCAGGAGCGCACCATCTTCTTCAAGGACGACGGCAACTACAAGACCCGCGCCGAGGTGAAGT
TCGAGGGCGACACCCTGGTGAACCGCATCGAGCTGAAGGGCATCGACTTCAAGGAGGACGGCAACATCCT
GGGGCACAAGCTGGAGTACAACTACAACAGCCACAACGTCTATATCATGGCCGACAAGCAGAAGAACGGC
ATCAAGGTGAACTTCAAGATCCGCCACAACATCGAGGACGGCAGCGTGCAGCTCGCCGACCACTACCAGC
AGAACACCCCCATCGGCGACGGCCCCGTGCTGCTGCCCGACAACCACTACCTGAGCACCCAGTCCGCCCT
GAGCAAAGACCCCAACGAGAAGCGCGATCACATGGTCCTGCTGGAGTTCGTGACCGCCGCCGGGATCACT
CTCGGCATGGACGAGCTGTACAAGTCCGGACTCAGATCTAGGAGACGACCTTCCATGACCGAGTACAAGC
CCACGGTGCGCCTCGCCACCCGCGACGACGTCCCCCGGGCCGTACGCACCCTCGCCGCCGCGTTCGCCGA
CTACCCCGCCACGCGCCACACCGTCGACCCGGACCGCCACATCGAGCGGGTCACCGAGCTGCAAGAACTC
TTCCTCACGCGCGTCGGGCTCGACATCGGCAAGGTGTGGGTCGCGGACGACGGCGCCGCGGTGGCGGTCT
GGACCACGCCGGAGAGCGTCGAAGCGGGGGCGGTGTTCGCCGAGATCGGCCCGCGCATGGCCGAGTTGAG
CGGTTCCCGGCTGGCCGCGCAGCAACAGATGGAAGGCCTCCTGGCGCCGCACCGGCCCAAGGAGCCCGCG
TGGTTCCTGGCCACCGTCGGCGTCTCGCCCGACCACCAGGGCAAGGGTCTGGGCAGCGCCGTCGTGCTCC
CCGGAGTGGAGGCGGCCGAGCGCGCCGGGGTGCCCGCCTTCCTGGAGACCTCCGCGCCCCGCAACCTCCC
CTTCTACGAGCGGCTCGGCTTCACCGTCACCGCCGACGTCGAGGTGCCCGAAGGACCGCGCACCTGGTGC
ATGACCCGCAAGCCCGGTGCGGGATCCACCGGATCTAGATAACTGATCATAATCAGCCATACCACATTTG
TAGAGGTTTTACTTGCTTTAAAAAACCTCCCACACCTCCCCCTGAACCTGAAACATAAAATGAATGCAAT
TGTTGTTGTTAACTTGTTTATTGCAGCTTATAATGGTTACAAATAAAGCAATAGCATCACAAATTTCACA
AATAAAGCATTTTTTTCACTGCATTCTAGTTGTGGTTTGTCCAAACTCATCAATGTATCTTAACGCGATC
AAGCTCCAATTCGCCCTATAGTGAGTCGTATTACGCGCGCTCACTGGCCGTCGTTTTACAACGTCGTGAC
TGGGAAAACCCTGGCGTTACCCAACTTAATCGCCTTGCAGCACATCCCCCTTTCGCCAGCTGGCGTAATA
GCGAAGAGGCCCGCACCGATCGCCCTTCCCAACAGTTGCGCAGCCTGAATGGCGAATGGAAATTGTAAGC
GTTAATATTTTGTTAAAATTCGCGTTAAATTTTTGTTAAATCAGCTCATTTTTTTAACCAATAGGCCGAA
ATCGGCAAAATCCCTTATAAATCAAAAGAATAGACCGAGATAGGGT
[37 nt withheld, positions 3127-3163]
AAAGAACGTGGACTCCAACGTCAAAGG
[49 nt withheld, positions 3191-3239]
T
[91 nt withheld, positions 3241-3331]
G
[124 nt withheld, positions 3333-3456]
CAGGTGGCACTTTTCGGGGAAATGTGCGCGGAACCCCTATTTGTTTATTTTTCTAAATACATTCAAATAT
GTATCCGCTCATGAGACAATAACCCTGATAAATGCTTCAATAATATTGAAAAAGGAAGAGTATGAGTATT
CAACATTTCCGTGTCGCCCTTATTCCCTTTTTTGCGGCATTTTGCCTTCCTGTTTTTGCTCACCCAGAAA
CGCTGGTGAAAGTAAAAGATGCTGAAGATCAGTTGGGTGCACGAGTGGGTTACATCGAACTGGATCTCAA
CAGCGGTAAGATCCTTGAGAGTTTTCGCCCCGAAGAACGTTTTCCAATGATGAGCACTTTTAAAGTTCTG
CTATGTGGCGCGGTATTATCCCGTATTGACGCCGGGCAAGAGCAACTCGGTCGCCGCATACACTATTCTC
AGAATGACTTGGTTGAGTACTCACCAGTCACAGAAAAGCATCTTACGGATGGCATGACAGTAAGAGAATT
ATGCAGTGCTGCCATAACCATGAGTGATAACACTGCGGCCAACTTACTTCTGACAACGATCGGAGGACCG
AAGGAGCTAACCGCTTTTTTGCACAACATGGGGGATCATGTAACTCGCCTTGATCGTTGGGAACCGGAGC
TGAATGAAGCCATACCAAACGACGAGCGTGACACCACGATGCCTGTAGCAATGGCAACAACGTTGCGCAA
ACTATTAACTGGCGAACTACTTACTCTAGCTTCCCGGCAACAATTAATAGACTGGATGGAGGCGGATAAA
GTTGCAGGACCACTTCTGCGCTCGGCCCTTCCGGCTGGCTGGTTTATTGCTGATAAATCTGGAGCCGGTG
AGCGTGGGTCTCGCGGTATCATTGCAGCACTGGGGCCAGATGGTAAGCCCTCCCGTATCGTAGTTATCTA
CACGACGGGGAGTCAGGCAACTATGGATGAACGAAATAGACAGATCGCTGAGATAGGTGCCTCACTGATT
AAGCATTGGTAACTGTCAGACCAAGTTTACTCATATATACTTTAGATTGATTTAAAACTTCATTTTTAAT
TTAAAAGGATCTAGGTGAAGATCCTTTTTGATAATCTCATGACCAAAATCCCTTAACGTGAGTTTTCGTT
CCACTGAGCGTCAGACCCCGTAGAAAAGATCAAAGGATCTTCTTGAGATCCTTTTTTTCTGCGCGTAATC
TGCTGCTTGCAAACAAAAAAACCACCGCTACCAGCGGTGGTTTGTTTGCCGGATCAAGAGCTACCAACTC
TTTTTCCGAAGGTAACTGGCTTCAGCAGAGCGCAGATACCAAATACTGTTCTTCTAGTGTAGCCGTAGTT
AGGCCACCACTTCAAGAACTCTGTAGCACCGCCTACATACCTCGCTCTGCTAATCCTGTTACCAGTGGCT
GCTGCCAGTGGCGATAAGTCGTGTCTTACCGGGTTGGACTCAAGACGATAGTTACCGGATAAGGCGCAGC
GGTCGGGCTGAACGGGGGGTTCGTGCACACAGCCCAGCTTGGAGCGAACGACCTACACCGAACTGAGATA
CCTACAGCGTGAGCTATGAGAAAGCGCCACGCTTCCCGAAGGGAGAAAGGCGGACAGGTATCCGGTAAGC
GGCAGGGTCGGAACAGGAGAGCGCACGAGGGAGCTTCCAGGGGGAAACGCCTGGTATCTTTATAGTCCTG
TCGGGTTTCGCCACCTCTGACTTGAGCGTCGATTTTTGTGATGCTCGTCAGGGGGGCGGAGCCTATGGAA
AAACGCCAGCAACGCGGCCTTTTTACGGTTCCTGGCCTTTTGCTGGCCTTTTGCTCACATGTTCTTTCCT
GCGTTATCCCCTGATTCTGTGGATAACCGTATTACCGCCTTTGAGTGAGCTGATACCGCTCGCCGCAGCC
GAACGACCGAGCGCAGCGAGTCAGTGAGCGAGGAAGCGGAAGAGCGCCCAATACGCAAACCGCCTCTCCC
CGCGCGTTGGCCGATTCATTAATGCAGCTGGCACGACAGGTTTCCCGACTGGAAAGCGGGCAGTGAGCGC
AACGCAATTAATGTGAGTTAGCTCACTCATTAGGCACCCCAGGCTTTACACTTTATGCTTCCGGCTCGTA
TGTTGTGTGGAATTGTGAGCGGATAACAATTTCACACAGGAAACAGCTATGACCATGATTACGCCAAGCG
CGCAATTAACCCTCACTAAAGGGAACAAAAGCTGGCTAGTGGATCCCCCGGGCTGCAGGAATTCGATTAA
TAGTAATCAATTACGGGGTCATTAGTTCATAGCCCATATATGGAGTTCCG
