>Addgene plasmid #45567 | pIRES-EGFP-puro | addgene partial sequence | sequence record 64790 | EGFP-C 5'-CATGGTCCTGCTGGAGTTCGTG-3'
TCTCGGCATGGACGAGCTGTACAAGTCCGGACTCAGATCTAGGAGACGACCTTCCATGACCGAGTACAAG
CCCACGGTGCGCCTCGCCACCCGCGACGACGTCCCCCGGGCCGTACGCACCCTCGCCGCCGCGTTCGCCG
ACTACCCCGCCACGCGCCACACCGTCGACCCGGACCGCCACATCGAGCGGGTCACCGAGCTGCAAGAACT
CTTCCTCACGCGCGTCGGGCTCGACATCGGCAAGGTGTGGGTCGCGGACGACGGCGCCGCGGTGGCGGTC
TGGACCACGCCGGAGAGCGTCGAAGCGGGGGCGGTGTTCGCCGAGATCGGCCCGCGCATGGCCGAGTTGA
GCGGTTCCCGGCTGGCCGCGCAGCAACAGATGGAAGGCCTCCTGGCGCCGCACCGGCCCAAGGAGCCCGC
GTGGTTCCTGGCCACCGTCGGCGTCTCGCCCGACCACCAGGGCAAGGGTCTGGGCAGCGCCGTCGTGCTC
CCCGGAGTGGAGGCGGCCGAGCGCGCCGGGGTGCCCGCCTTCCTGGAGACCTCCGCGCCCCGCAACCTCC
CCTTCTACGAGCGGCTCGGCTTCACCGTCACCGCCGACGTCGAGGTGCCCGAAGGACCGCGCACCTGGTG
CATGACCCGCAAGCCCGGTGCGGGATCCACCGGATCTAGATAACTGATCATAATCAGCCATACCACATTT
GTAGAGGTTTTACTTGCTTTAAAAAACCTCCCACACCTCCCCCTGAACCTGAAACATAAAATGAATGCAA
TTGTTGTTGTTAACTTGTTTATTGCAGCTTATAATGGTTACAAATAAAGCAATAGCATCACAAATTTCAC
AAATAAAGCATTTTTTTCACTGCATTCTAGTTGTGGTTTGTCCAAACTCATCAATGTATCTTAACGCG
