>Addgene plasmid #45567 | pIRES-EGFP-puro | addgene partial sequence | sequence record 64930 | CMV-F
CTATATAAGCAGAGCTGGTTTAGTGAACCGTCAGATCCGCTAGCGCTACCGGACTCAGATCTCGAGCTCA
AGCTTCGAATTCTGCAGTCGACGGTACCGCGGGCCCGGGATCGATCCGCCCCTCTCCCTCCCCCCCCCCT
AACGTTACTGGCCGAAGCCGCTTGGAATAAGGCCGGTGTGCGTTTGTCTATATGTTATTTTCCACCATAT
TGCCGTCTTTTGGCAATGTGAGGGCCCGGAAACCTGGCCCTGTCTTCTTGACGAGCATTCCTAGGGGTCT
TTCCCCTCTCGCCAAAGGAATGCAAGGTCTGTTGAATGTCGTGAAGGAAGCAGTTCCTCTGGAAGCTTCT
TGAAGACAAACAACGTCTGTAGCGACCCTTTGCAGGCAGCGGAACCCCCCACCTGGCGACAGGTGCCTCT
GCGGCCAAAAGCCACGTGTATAAGATACACCTGCAAAGGCGGCACAACCCCAGTGCCACGTTGTGAGTTG
GATAGTTGTGGAAAGAGTCAAATGGCTCTCCTCAAGCGTATTCAACAAGGGGCTGAAGGATGCCCAGAAG
GTACCCCATTGTATGGGATCTGATCTGGGGCCTCGGTACACATGCTTTACATGTGTTTAGTCGAGGTTAA
AAAAACGTCTAGGCCCCCCGAACCACGGGGACGTGGTTTTCCTTTGAAAAACACGATGATAATATGGCCA
CAACCATGGTGAGCAAGGGCGAGGAGCTGTTCACCGGGGTGGTGCCCATCCTGGTCGAGCTGGACGGCGA
CGTAAACGGCCACAAGTTCAGCGTGTCCGGCGAGGGCGAGGGCGATGCCACCTACGGCAAGCTGACCCTG
AAGTTCATCTGCACCACCGGCAAGCTGCCCGTGCCCTGGCCCACCCTCGTGACCACCCTGACCTAC
