>Addgene plasmid #45567 | pIRES-EGFP-puro | addgene partial sequence | sequence record 64933 | IRES-F 5'-TGGCTCTCCTCAAGCGTATT-3'
AAGGATGCCCAGAAGGTACCCCATTGTATGGGATCTGATCTGGGGCCTCGGTACACATGCTTTACATGTG
TTTAGTCGAGGTTAAAAAAACGTCTAGGCCCCCCGAACCACGGGGACGTGGTTTTCCTTTGAAAAACACG
ATGATAATATGGCCACAACCATGGTGAGCAAGGGCGAGGAGCTGTTCACCGGGGTGGTGCCCATCCTGGT
CGAGCTGGACGGCGACGTAAACGGCCACAAGTTCAGCGTGTCCGGCGAGGGCGAGGGCGATGCCACCTAC
GGCAAGCTGACCCTGAAGTTCATCTGCACCACCGGCAAGCTGCCCGTGCCCTGGCCCACCCTCGTGACCA
CCCTGACCTACGGCGTGCAGTGCTTCAGCCGCTACCCCGACCACATGAAGCAGCACGACTTCTTCAAGTC
CGCCATGCCCGAAGGCTACGTCCAGGAGCGCACCATCTTCTTCAAGGACGACGGCAACTACAAGACCCGC
GCCGAGGTGAAGTTCGAGGGCGACACCCTGGTGAACCGCATCGAGCTGAAGGGCATCGACTTCAAGGAGG
ACGGCAACATCCTGGGGCACAAGCTGGAGTACAACTACAACAGCCACAACGTCTATATCATGGCCGACAA
GCAGAAGAACGGCATCAAGGTGAACTTCAAGATCCGCCACAACATCGAGGACGGCAGCGTGCAGCTCGCC
GACCACTACCAGCAGAACACCCCCATCGGCGACGGCCCCGTGCTGCTGCCCGACAACCACTACCTGAGCA
CCCAGTCCGCCCTGAGCAAAGACCCCAACGAGAAGCGCGATCACATGGTCCTGCTGGAGTTCGTGACCGC
CGCCGGGATCACTCTCGGCATGGACGAGCTGTACAAGTCCGGACTCAGATCTAGGAGACGACCTTCCATG
ACCGAGTACAAGCCCACGGTGCGCCTCGCCACCCGCGACGAC
