>Addgene plasmid #45567 | pIRES-EGFP-puro | addgene partial sequence | sequence record 133449 | CMV-F 5'-CGCAAATGGGCGGTAGGCGTG-3'
AGCAGAGCTGGTTTAGTGAACCGTCAGATCCGCTAGCGCTACCGGACTCAGATCTCGAGCTCAAGCTTCG
AATTCTGCAGTCGACGGTACCGCGGGCCCGGGATCGATCCGCCCCTCTCCCTCCCCCCCCCCTAACGTTA
CTGGCCGAAGCCGCTTGGAATAAGGCCGGTGTGCGTTTGTCTATATGTTATTTTCCACCATATTGCCGTC
TTTTGGCAATGTGAGGGCCCGGAAACCTGGCCCTGTCTTCTTGACGAGCATTCCTAGGGGTCTTTCCCCT
CTCGCCAAAGGAATGCAAGGTCTGTTGAATGTCGTGAAGGAAGCAGTTCCTCTGGAAGCTTCTTGAAGAC
AAACAACGTCTGTAGCGACCCTTTGCAGGCAGCGGAACCCCCCACCTGGCGACAGGTGCCTCTGCGGCCA
AAAGCCACGTGTATAAGATACACCTGCAAAGGCGGCACAACCCCAGTGCCACGTTGTGAGTTGGATAGTT
GTGGAAAGAGTCAAATGGCTCTCCTCAAGCGTATTCAACAAGGGGCTGAAGGATGCCCAGAAGGTACCCC
ATTGTATGGGATCTGATCTGGGGCCTCGGTACACATGCTTTACATGTGTTTAGTCGAGGTTAAAAAAACG
TCTAGGCCCCCCGAACCACGGGGACGTGGTTTTCCTTTGAAAAACACGATGATAATATGGCCACAACCAT
GGTGAGCAAGGGCGAGGAGCTGTTCACCGGGGTGGTGCCCATCCTGGTCGAGCTGGACGGCGACGTAAAC
GGCCACAAGTTCAGCGTGTCCGGCGAGGGCGAGGGCGATGCCACCTACGGCAAGCTGACCCTGAAGTTCA
TCTGCACCACCGGCAAGCTGCCCGTGCCCTGGCCCACCCTCGTGACCACCCTGACCTACGGCGTGCAGTG
CTTCAGCCGCTACCCCGACCACATGAAGCAGCACGACTTCTTCAAGTCCGCCATGCCCGAAGGCTACGTC
AG
